Addgene plasmid #11920: pBS500 EF1alpha-GFPcre
Depositing lab: Brian Sauer. Depositing organization: National Institute of Diabetes & Digestive & Kidney Diseases (NIDDK). Publication: Brief expression of a GFP cre fusion gene in embryonic stem cells allows rapid retrieval of site-specific genomic deletions. Gagneten S, Le Y, Miller J, Sauer B. Nucleic Acids Res. 1997 Aug 15. 25(16):3326-31. 10.1093/nar/25.16.3326 PubMed 9241248.
Backbone
  Vector backbone: na
  Backbone size w/o insert (bp): 5000
  Vector type: Mammalian Expression, Cre/Lox
Growth in bacteria
  Bacterial resistance: Ampicillin, 100 μg/mL
  Growth temperature: 37°C
  Growth strain: DH5alpha
  Copy number: High Copy
Gene/Insert
  Gene/Insert name: GFP-cre (alt name: cre)
  Species: bacteriophage P1
  Insert size (bp): 1850
  Entrez Gene: cre (a.k.a. P1_gp003)
  Promoter: EF1alpha
  Cloning method: Restriction Enzyme; 5′ cloning site BamHI (not destroyed); 3′ cloning site XbaI (not destroyed)
  Sequencing primers: 5′ na
Terms and licenses: Academic/Nonprofit Terms; Industry Terms: Not Available to Industry
Depositor comments: pBS500 carries a GFPcre fusion gene under the control of the elongation factor 1-alpha promoter. The GFP moiety carries the S65T mutation for enhanced fluorescence, but is not codon-optimized for mammalian expression. pBS500 expresses well in murine embryonic stem (ES) cells but this is not the case for the plasmid from which it is derived, pBS448.
How to cite: pBS500 EF1alpha-GFPcre was a gift from Brian Sauer (Addgene plasmid # 11920 ; http://n2t.net/addgene:11920 ; RRID:Addgene_11920)
