[The description below was written by a language model from this plasmid's Addgene catalogue record.]
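Description:
pBS500 EF1alpha-GFPcre is a mammalian expression plasmid that produces a fluorescently tagged Cre recombinase. It is propagated in E. coli as a high-copy plasmid under ampicillin selection. The record does not name the backbone, giving only an approximate size of 5 kb without the insert, and it lists no mammalian selection marker, polyadenylation signal or specific origin of replication. No feature table accompanies the entry, so the finer architecture of the plasmid cannot be described from what is recorded.

The payload is a roughly 1.85 kb GFP-cre fusion gene, cloned between BamHI and XbaI sites that both remain intact, and driven by the elongation factor 1-alpha (EF1alpha) promoter. The Cre portion derives from bacteriophage P1 and catalyses site-specific recombination between loxP sites, allowing excision, inversion or other rearrangement of loxP-flanked DNA. The GFP portion carries the S65T mutation, which enhances fluorescence, but its coding sequence has not been codon-optimized for mammalian cells. Fusing the two proteins makes cells that express the recombinase directly visible by fluorescence.

According to the depositor, pBS500 expresses well in murine embryonic stem cells, unlike pBS448, the plasmid from which it was derived. The associated publication indicates its intended use: brief expression of the GFP-Cre fusion in ES cells, so that clones carrying Cre-mediated site-specific genomic deletions can be retrieved rapidly.
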