>Addgene plasmid #11920 | pBS500 EF1alpha-GFPcre | depositor partial sequence | sequence record 7130 | Author sequence
AAGCTTGGTCGAGTGCCATGAGTAAAGGAGAAGAACTTTTCACTGGAGTTGTCCCAATTCTTGTTGAATT
AGATGGTGATGTTAATGGGCACAAATTTTCTGTCAGTGGAGAGGGTGAAGGTGATGCAACATACGGAAAA
CTTACCCTTAAATTTATTTGCACTACTGGAAAACTACCTGTTCCTTGGCCAACACTTGTCACTACTTTCA
CTTATGGTGTTCAATGCTTTTCAAGATACCCAGATCATATGAAACAGCATGACTTTTTCAAGAGTGCCAT
GCCCGAAGGTTATGTACAGGAAAGAACTATATTTTTCAAAGATGACGGGAACTACAAGACACGTGCTGAA
GTCAAGTTTGAAGGTGATACCCTTGTTAATAGAATCGAGTTAAAAGGTATTGATTTTAAAGAAGATGGAA
ACATTCTTGGACACAAATTGGAATACAACTATAACTCACACAATGTATACATCATGGCAGACAAACAAAA
GAATGGAATCAAAGTTAACTTCAAAATTAGACACAACATTGAAGATGGAAGCGTTCAACTAGCAGACCAT
TATCAACAAAATACTCCAATTGGCGATGGCCCTGTCCTTTTACCAGACAACCATTACCTGTCCACACAAT
CTGCCCTTTCGAAAGATCCCAACGAAAAGAGAGACCACATGGTCCTTCTTGAGTTTGTAACAGCTGCTGG
GATTACACATGGCATGGATGAACTATACAAAGGCGCCGGCGCTGGTGCTGGTGCTGGCGCCATCATGGCA
CTCGACGGAGAAAGCTCAGGCTCTGGCTCAGAGTCTGACTCCATGGCCAATTTACTGACCGTACACCAAA
ATTTGCCTGCATTACCGGTCGATGCAACGAGTGATGAGGTTCGCAAGAACCTGATGGACATGTTCAGGGA
TCGCCAGGCGTTTTCTGAGCATACCTGGAAAATGCTTCTGTCCGTTTGCCGGTCGTGGGCGGCATGGTGC
AAGTTGAATAACCGGAAATGGTTTCCCGCAGAACCTGAAGATGTTCGCGATTATCTTCTATATCTTCAGG
CGCGCGGTCTGGCAGTAAAAACTATCCAGCAACATTTGGGCCAGCTAAACATGCTTCATCGTCGGTCCGG
GCTGCCACGACCAAGTGACAGCAATGCTGTTTCACTGGTTATGCGGCGGATCCGAAAAGAAAACGTTGAT
GCCGGTGAACGTGCAAAACAGGCTCTAGCGTTCGAACGCACTGATTTCGACCAGGTTCGTTCACTCATGG
AAAATAGCGATCGCTGCCAGGATATACGTAATCTGGCATTTCTGGGGATTGCTTATAACACCCTGTTACG
TATAGCCGAAATTGCCAGGATCAGGGTTAAAGATATCTCACGTACTGACGGTGGGAGAATGTTAATCCAT
ATTGGCAGAACGAAAACGCTGGTTAGCACCGCAGGTGTAGAGAAGGCACTTAGCCTGGGGGTAACTAAAC
TGGTCGAGCGATGGATTTCCGTCTCTGGTGTAGCTGATGATCCGAATAACTACCTGTTTTGCCGGGTCAG
AAAAAATGGTGTTGCCGCGCCATCTGCCACCAGCCAGCTATCAACTCGCGCCCTGGAAGGGATTTTTGAA
GCAACTCATCGATTGATTTACGGCGCTAAGGATGACTCTGGTCAGAGATACCTGGCCTGGTCTGGACACA
GTGCCCGTGTCGGAGCCGCGCGAGATATGGCCCGCGCTGGAGTTTCAATACCGGAGATCATGCAAGCTGG
TGGCTGGACCAATGTAAATATTGTCATGAACTATATCCGTAACCTGGATAGTGAAACAGGGGCAATGGTG
CGCCTGCTGGAAGATGGCGATTAGCCATTAACGCGTAAATGATTGCTCTA
