>Addgene plasmid #11920 | pBS500 EF1alpha-GFPcre | addgene partial sequence | sequence record 18823 | GFP-R 5'-CCATCTAATTCAACAAGAATTGGGACAAC-3'
TCTCCTTTACTCATGGCACTCGACCAAGCTATCTGGATCCAATTCCTCACGACACCTGAAATGGAAGAAA
AAAACTTTGAACCACTGTCTGAGGCTTGAGAATGAACCAAGATCCAAACTCAAAAAGGGCAAATTCCAAG
GAGAATTACATCAAGTGCCAAGCTGGCCTAACTTCAGTCTCCACCCACTCAGTGTGGGGAAACTCCATCG
CATAAAACCCCTCCCCCCAACCTAAAGACGACGTACTCCAAAAGCTCGAGAACTAATCGAGGTGCCTGGA
CGGCGCCCGGTACTCCGTGGAGTCACATGAAGCGACGGCTGAGGACGGAAAGGCCCTTTTCCTTTGTGTG
GGTGACTCACCCGCCCGCTCTCCCGAGCGCCGCGTCCTCCATTTTGAGCTCCCTGCAGCAGGGCCGGGAA
GCGGCCATCTTTCCGCTCACGCAACTGGTGCCGACCGGGCCAGCCTTGCCGCCCAGGGCGGGGCGATACA
CGGCGGCGCGAGGCCAGGCACCAGAGCAGGCCGGCCAGCTTGAGACTACCCCCGTCCGATTCTCGGTGGC
CGCGCTCGCAGGCCCCGCCTCGCCGAACATGTGCGCTGGGACGCACGGGCCCCGTCGCCGCCCGCGGCCC
CAAAAACCGAAATACCAGTGTGCAGATCTTGGCCCGCATTTACAAGACTATCTTGCCAGAAAAAAAGCGT
CGCAGCAGGTCATCAAAAATTTTAAATGGCTAGAGACTTATCGAAAGCAGCGAGACAGGCGCGAAGGTGC
CACCAGATTCGCACGCGGCGGCCCC
